Addgene plasmid #186172: pKI-cjSF1-tdTomato-PGK-Neo
Purpose: Knock-in gene targeting in marmoset cells at SF1 locus
Depositing lab: Sho Yoshimatsu. Depositing organization: Keio University. Publication: A New Horizon in Reproductive Research with Pluripotent Stem Cells: Successful In Vitro Gametogenesis in Rodents, Its Application to Large Animals, and Future In Vitro Reconstitution of Reproductive Organs Such as "Uteroid" and "Oviductoid". Yoshimatsu S, Kisu I, Qian E, Noce T. Biology (Basel). 2022 Jun 29;11(7):987. doi: 10.3390/biology11070987. PubMed 36101367.
Backbone
  Vector backbone: pCR-Blunt II-TOPO
  Backbone manufacturer: Thermo Fisher Scientific
  Vector type: Marmoset targeting
Growth in bacteria
  Bacterial resistance: Ampicillin, 100 μg/mL
  Growth temperature: 37°C
  Growth strain: NEB Stable
  Copy number: High Copy
Gene/Insert
  Gene/Insert name: tdTomato
  Species: Discosoma sp.
  Cloning method: Gibson Cloning
Terms and licenses: Academic/Nonprofit Terms; Industry Terms: Not Available to Industry
How to cite: pKI-cjSF1-tdTomato-PGK-Neo was a gift from Sho Yoshimatsu (Addgene plasmid # 186172 ; http://n2t.net/addgene:186172 ; RRID:Addgene_186172)
