[The description below was written by a language model from this plasmid's Addgene catalogue record and pLannotate feature annotations shown in this document.]
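Description:
pKI-cjSF1-tdTomato-PGK-Neo is a roughly 10.2 kb homologous-recombination donor plasmid for knocking a red fluorescent reporter into the SF1 (NR5A1) locus of common marmoset cells. It is catalogued on a pCR-Blunt II-TOPO backbone and was assembled by Gibson cloning. It replicates in E. coli from a high-copy ColE1/pUC-type origin and is selected with ampicillin through the bla gene. The backbone also carries a bacterial neo/kanamycin resistance gene, an f1 origin, and remnants of the lac promoter/operator and lacZα cloning region. The two sequence records, depositor and repository, give the same feature map and differ by a single nucleotide in length.

The targeting cassette begins with genomic sequence that includes a fragment matching Nr5a1 coding sequence, presumably part of the 5′ homology arm. This is followed closely by mammalian codon-optimized tdTomato and an SV40 polyadenylation signal. tdTomato has no annotated promoter of its own, so its expression is expected to depend on the endogenous SF1 locus after integration. The record does not state how it is joined to the SF1 coding sequence (direct fusion, 2A peptide or other linker). Downstream, a mouse PGK promoter drives NeoR with a PGK poly(A), which allows G418 selection of targeted cells. This unit is flanked by two loxP sites in the same orientation, so Cre can excise it afterwards. An unannotated stretch after the second loxP site probably serves as the 3′ homology arm. Beyond it lies an HSV TK promoter–diphtheria toxin A cassette with an SV40 small t intron and a β-globin poly(A). This cassette provides negative selection against random integrants that retain sequence outside the arms. The construct is suited to generating SF1 reporter marmoset cell lines that mark steroidogenic or gonadal somatic lineages.
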