Features (pLannotate 1.2.2; 27 found; start..end, strand, type, name):
     80..101     +  protein_bind   CAP binding site: CAP binding activates transcription in the presence of cAMP. E. coli catabolite activator protein
    116..146     +  promoter       lac promoter: promoter for the E. coli lac operon
    154..170     +  protein_bind   lac operator: The lac repressor binds to the lac operator to inhibit transcription in E. coli. This inhibition can be relieved by adding lactose or isopropyl-β-D-thiogalactopyranoside (IPTG). lac repressor encoded by lacI
    554..799     +  CDS            Nr5a1 (fragment): STF1_MOUSE - Also known as Ftzf1. Experimental evidence at protein level: Swiss-Prot protein existence level 1. Transcriptional activator. Seems to be essential for sexual differentiation and formation of the primary steroidogenic tissues. Binds to the Ad4 site found in the promoter region of steroidogenic P450 genes such as CYP11A, CYP11B and CYP21B. Also regulates the AMH/Muellerian inhibiting substance gene as well as the AHCH and STAR genes. 5'-YCAAGGYC-3' and 5'-RRAGGTCA-3' are the consensus sequences for the recognition by NR5A1. The SFPQ-NONO-NR5A1 complex binds to the CYP17 promoter an
    863..2293    +  CDS            tdTomato: tandem dimeric (pseudo-monomeric) derivative of DsRed (Shaner et al., 2004) mammalian codon-optimized
   2309..2392    +  CDS            large T antigen (fragment): large T antigen from SV40 (simian virus 40)
   2415..2536    +  polyA_signal   SV40 poly(A) signal: SV40 polyadenylation signal
   2576..2609    -  protein_bind   loxP: Cre-mediated recombination occurs in the 8-bp core sequence (GCATACAT). Cre recombinase
   2652..3151    +  promoter       PGK promoter: mouse phosphoglycerate kinase 1 promoter
   3165..3968    +  CDS            NeoR/KanR: aminoglycoside phosphotransferase from Tn5; aph(3')-II (or nptII); confers resistance to neomycin, kanamycin, and G418 (Geneticin®)
   3978..4268    +  polyA_signal   PGK poly(A) signal (fragment): mouse phosphoglycerate kinase 1 polyadenylation signal
   4296..4329    -  protein_bind   loxP: Cre-mediated recombination occurs in the 8-bp core sequence (GCATACAT). Cre recombinase
   5153..5280    +  promoter       HSV TK promoter (fragment): herpes simplex virus thymidine kinase promoter
   5299..5871    +  CDS            DTA: diphtheria toxin fragment A; Corynebacterium diphtheriae tox
   5874..5946    +  CDS            small t antigen (fragment): SV40 (simian virus 40) small t antigen
   5948..6013    +  intron         small t intron: SV40 (simian virus 40) small t antigen intron
   6081..6155    +  CDS            HBB (fragment): HBB_PONPY - Experimental evidence at transcript level: Swiss-Prot protein existence level 2. Involved in oxygen transport from the lung to the various peripheral tissues. From Pongo pygmaeus (Bornean orangutan).
   6226..6281    +  polyA_signal   β-globin poly(A) signal: rabbit β-globin polyadenylation signal (Gil and Proudfoot, 1987)
   6627..6645    -  promoter       T7 promoter: promoter for bacteriophage T7 RNA polymerase
   6648..6805    +  CDS            lacZα (fragment): LacZα fragment of β-galactosidase; lacZ fragment
   6809..7237    +  rep_origin     f1 ori (sequence partly withheld): f1 bacteriophage origin of replication; arrow indicates direction of (+) strand synthesis
   7250..7549    +  CDS            tnpA (fragment): TN5P_ECOLX - Also known as tnp. Experimental evidence at protein level: Swiss-Prot protein existence level 1. Mediates transposition of transposon Tn5 by a 'cut and paste' mechanism. First, the monomeric transposase binds the 19 bp inverted DNA repeats flanking the transposon. Then, dimerization of the DNA- bound transposase creates a synaptic DNA complex. After nicking of the first DNA strand, excision of the transposon proceeds through a series of intermediates. The transposase then mediates the insertion of the transposon at a new site by strand transfer. The activity of the wild- type tran
   7581..8372    +  CDS            neo: KKA2_KLEPN - Also known as kan, nptII. Experimental evidence at protein level: Swiss-Prot protein existence level 1. Resistance to kanamycin, neomycin, paromomycin, ribostamycin, butirosin and gentamicin B. From Klebsiella pneumoniae.
   8376..8392    +  promoter       AmpR promoter (fragment): bla
   8393..9253    +  CDS            AmpR: β-lactamase; bla; confers resistance to ampicillin, carbenicillin, and related antibiotics
   9424..10012   +  rep_origin     ori: high-copy-number ColE1/pMB1/pBR322/pUC origin of replication
  10195..67      +  CDS            lacI (fragment) (across the origin): lac repressor; lacI; The lac repressor binds to the lac operator to inhibit transcription in E. coli. This inhibition can be relieved by adding lactose or isopropyl-β-D-thiogalactopyranoside (IPTG).
>Addgene plasmid #186172 | pKI-cjSF1-tdTomato-PGK-Neo | depositor full sequence | sequence record 361226 | Full Sequence
CCGCGCGTTGGCCGATTCATTAATGCAGCTGGCACGACAGGTTTCCCGACTGGAAAGCGGGCAGTGAGCG
CAACGCAATTAATGTGAGTTAGCTCACTCATTAGGCACCCCAGGCTTTACACTTTATGCTTCCGGCTCGT
ATGTTGTGTGGAATTGTGAGCGGATAACAATTTCACACAGGAAACAGCTATGACCATGATTACGCCAAGC
TTCATGATTCTCGTTCATTGTGACCACGGTGGTGATGATGGCAGTGATGATGGTGACAGGTGACTGTGGA
TGGGTTGTTGATGGCTGGCACTGGCCACATTTATGAAGAGCACAGGCACGTGGGTGTCAGTGACGATGGT
GGTGTTTGTGAACCAGTATGACAACAATGGTCATGGTGACACGGTCCCAGCAGGGAGACCCTGGTTGCAT
GGTTGATGGTGGCAGTGGCAAGTCTTCGGTGGTCATAGGGAAGGTGGCATTGTGATGCCGGTGACAGTGT
TGGCTGCCCAGCCCCAAAGGGGATGGATGGTGACCCGATGGTGACTGAGCGCCTCCCTTTGCAGACGTGA
AGTTCCTGAATAACCACAGCCTGGTTAAAGACGCTCAGGAGAAGGCGAACGCTGCCCTGCTGGACTACAC
CCTATGCCACTACCCACACTGCGGGGACAAGTTTCAGCAGCTGCTGCTGTGCCTAGTGGAGGTGCGGGCC
CTGAGCATGCAGGCCAAGGAGTACCTGTACCACAAGCACCTGGGCAACGAGATGCCCCGCAACAACCTGC
TCATCGAGATGCTGCAAGCTAAGCAGACTGCTAGCGCCACTAACTTCTCCCTGTTGAAACAAGCAGGGGA
TGTCGAAGAGAATCCCGGGCCAATGGTGAGCAAGGGCGAGGAGGTCATCAAAGAGTTCATGCGCTTCAAG
GTGCGCATGGAGGGCTCCATGAACGGCCACGAGTTCGAGATCGAGGGCGAGGGCGAGGGCCGCCCCTACG
AGGGCACCCAGACCGCCAAGCTGAAGGTGACCAAGGGCGGCCCCCTGCCCTTCGCCTGGGACATCCTGTC
CCCCCAGTTCATGTACGGCTCCAAGGCGTACGTGAAGCACCCCGCCGACATCCCCGATTACAAGAAGCTG
TCCTTCCCCGAGGGCTTCAAGTGGGAGCGCGTGATGAACTTCGAGGACGGCGGTCTGGTGACCGTGACCC
AGGACTCCTCCCTGCAGGACGGCACGCTGATCTACAAGGTGAAGATGCGCGGCACCAACTTCCCCCCCGA
CGGCCCCGTAATGCAGAAGAAGACCATGGGCTGGGAGGCCTCCACCGAGCGCCTGTACCCCCGCGACGGC
GTGCTGAAGGGCGAGATCCACCAGGCCCTGAAGCTGAAGGACGGCGGCCACTACCTGGTGGAGTTCAAGA
CCATCTACATGGCCAAGAAGCCCGTGCAACTGCCCGGCTACTACTACGTGGACACCAAGCTGGACATCAC
CTCCCACAACGAGGACTACACCATCGTGGAACAGTACGAGCGCTCCGAGGGCCGCCACCACCTGTTCCTG
GGGCATGGCACCGGCAGCACCGGCAGCGGCAGCTCCGGCACCGCCTCCTCCGAGGACAACAACATGGCCG
TCATCAAAGAGTTCATGCGCTTCAAGGTGCGCATGGAGGGCTCCATGAACGGCCACGAGTTCGAGATCGA
GGGCGAGGGCGAGGGCCGCCCCTACGAGGGCACCCAGACCGCCAAGCTGAAGGTGACCAAGGGCGGCCCC
CTGCCCTTCGCCTGGGACATCCTGTCCCCCCAGTTCATGTACGGCTCCAAGGCGTACGTGAAGCACCCCG
CCGACATCCCCGATTACAAGAAGCTGTCCTTCCCCGAGGGCTTCAAGTGGGAGCGCGTGATGAACTTCGA
GGACGGCGGTCTGGTGACCGTGACCCAGGACTCCTCCCTGCAGGACGGCACGCTGATCTACAAGGTGAAG
ATGCGCGGCACCAACTTCCCCCCCGACGGCCCCGTAATGCAGAAGAAGACCATGGGCTGGGAGGCCTCCA
CCGAGCGCCTGTACCCCCGCGACGGCGTGCTGAAGGGCGAGATCCACCAGGCCCTGAAGCTGAAGGACGG
CGGCCACTACCTGGTGGAGTTCAAGACCATCTACATGGCCAAGAAGCCCGTGCAACTGCCCGGCTACTAC
TACGTGGACACCAAGCTGGACATCACCTCCCACAACGAGGACTACACCATCGTGGAACAGTACGAGCGCT
CCGAGGGCCGCCACCACCTGTTCCTGTACGGCATGGACGAGCTGTACAAGTAGGCGGCCGCGACTCTAGA
TCATAATCAGCCATACCACATTTGTAGAGGTTTTACTTGCTTTAAAAAACCTCCCACACCTCCCCCTGAA
CCTGAAACATAAAATGAATGCAATTGTTGTTGTTAACTTGTTTATTGCAGCTTATAATGGTTACAAATAA
AGCAATAGCATCACAAATTTCACAAATAAAGCATTTTTTTCACTGCATTCTAGTTGTGGTTTGTCCAAAC
TCATCAATGTATCTTAAGGCGTTAGGAATTCCGATCATATTCAATAACCCTTAATATAACTTCGTATAAT
GTATGCTATACGAAGTTATTAGGTCTGAAGAGGAGTTTACGTCCAGCCAAGCTAATCTACCGGGTAGGGG
AGGCGCTTTTCCCAAGGCAGTCTGGAGCATGCGCTTTAGCAGCCCCGCTGGGCACTTGGCGCTACACAAG
TGGCCTCTGGCCTCGCACACATTCCACATCCACCGGTAGGCGCCAACCGGCTCCGTTCTTTGGTGGCCCC
TTCGCGCCACCTTCTACTCCTCCCCTAGTCAGGAAGTTCCCCCCCGCCCCGCAGCTCGCGTCGTGCAGGA
CGTGACAAATGGAAGTAGCACGTCTCACTAGTCTCGTGCAGATGGACAGCACCGCTGAGCAATGGAAGCG
GGTAGGCCTTTGGGGCAGCGGCCAATAGCAGCTTTGCTCCTTCGCTTTCTGGGCTCAGAGGCTGGGAAGG
GGTGGGTCCGGGGGCGGGCTCAGGGGCGGGCTCAGGGGCGGGGCGGGCGCCCGAAGGTCCTCCGGAGGCC
CGGCATTCTGCACGCTTCAAAAGCGCACGTCTGCCGCGCTGTTCTCCTCTTCCTCATCTCCGGGCCTTTC
GACCTGCAGCCAATATGGGATCGGCCATTGAACAAGATGGATTGCACGCAGGTTCTCCGGCCGCTTGGGT
GGAGAGGCTATTCGGCTATGACTGGGCACAACAGACAATCGGCTGCTCTGATGCCGCCGTGTTCCGGCTG
TCAGCGCAGGGGCGCCCGGTTCTTTTTGTCAAGACCGACCTGTCCGGTGCCCTGAATGAACTGCAGGACG
AGGCAGCGCGGCTATCGTGGCTGGCCACGACGGGCGTTCCTTGCGCAGCTGTGCTCGACGTTGTCACTGA
AGCGGGAAGGGACTGGCTGCTATTGGGCGAAGTGCCGGGGCAGGATCTCCTGTCATCTCACCTTGCTCCT
GCCGAGAAAGTATCCATCATGGCTGATGCAATGCGGCGGCTGCATACGCTTGATCCGGCTACCTGCCCAT
TCGACCACCAAGCGAAACATCGCATCGAGCGAGCACGTACTCGGATGGAAGCCGGTCTTGTCGATCAGGA
TGATCTGGACGAAGAGCATCAGGGGCTCGCGCCAGCCGAACTGTTCGCCAGGCTCAAGGCGCGCATGCCC
GACGGCGAGGATCTCGTCGTGACCCATGGCGATGCCTGCTTGCCGAATATCATGGTGGAAAATGGCCGCT
TTTCTGGATTCATCGACTGTGGCCGGCTGGGTGTGGCGGACCGCTATCAGGACATAGCGTTGGCTACCCG
TGATATTGCTGAAGAGCTTGGCGGCGAATGGGCTGACCGCTTCCTCGTGCTTTACGGTATCGCCGCTCCC
GATTCGCAGCGCATCGCCTTCTATCGCCTTCTTGACGAGTTCTTCTGAGGGGATCCGCTGTAAGTCTGCA
GAAATTGATGATCTATTAAACAATAAAGATGTCCACTAAAATGGAAGTTTTTCCTGTCATACTTTGTTAA
GAAGGGTGAGAACAGAGTACCTACATTTTGAATGGAAGGATTGGAGCTACGGGGGTGGGGGTGGGGTGGG
ATTAGATAAATGCCTGCTCTTTACTGAAGGCTCTTTACTATTGCTTTATGATAATGTTTCATAGTTGGAT
ATCATAATTTAAACAAGCAAAACCAAATTAAGGGCCAGCTCATTCCTCCCACTCATGATCTATAGATCCC
TCGATCGAGATCCGGAACCCTTAATATAACTTCGTATAATGTATGCTATACGAAGTTATTAGGTCCCTCG
TGAGCCTGGGCAGGGGGCGGGGCCGGGGCTGGGGGCGGGGCCAGGGCGGGGCTGCCACCACCCCACCGGC
TCCACGTGTTTCATTTTCCGAGGCCCACCCAGGAGCCCCGGCCCCGTCCCCGTCCCAGAGGCCGCTGCCC
CTGAGTTCTGACACGGTGTGTTTGGGAAGGTGGGTGAGGCTGGGCAGGGCCTGGCAGAGGTGGGGTGGCC
CTGGCCAGCCACCAGCACTTGCCTGCTAGTTGGAGTGCCCAAAGGAGGTGGCTGGTAACCACCCCCGCCA
GCCCCTGCCCTGCTCCCAGATCTTCAGAATCGCTCCTGGATTCTGAAGCCTGCAGGTCGGGGGAGGAGGT
TCGGGATTCCCTAGTGGGCCTCGATGTCCCTTGGATCAGAGGTCATCCCTTCCTCCTCTCCTGAAAACAG
ACAGGGAGAAGTTGAGCAGGTATCAACTGGGGGAGGGAGAGGGTCTCCAGTGTTCCCCTATGGAGAACAG
GAGGGAGGTCCTCTGTTTTGTAAACTAAGGATAACTGAGTTTGCTAAACTGGGAGGGGCTACTGGGCCCT
AGAGGACAGCAGGAGAACTCGTTAGGACAAAGAGTCCCCCTCCCTAGCCCTTCTGCTCCACCTGACTCTG
CAAGAGGGAGCTTTGATCATCATCAGGAAAGAACTTTGCTGCAGTGTGGTTTTCAAGAGGAAGCAAAAAG
CCTCTCCACCCAGGCCTGGAATGTTTCCACCCAATGTCGAGCAGTGTGGTTTTGCAAGAGGAAGCAAAAA
GCCTCTCCACCCAGGCCTGGAATGTTTCCACCCAATGTCGAGCAAACCCCGCCCAGCGTCTTGTCATTGG
CGAATTCGAACACGCAGATGCAGTCGGGGCGGCGCGGTCCCAGGTCCACTTCGCATATTAAGGTGACGCG
TGTGGCCTCGAACACCGAGCGACCCTGCAGGTCCTCGCCATGGATCCTGATGATGTTGTTGATTCTTCTA
AATCTTTTGTGATGGAAAACTTTTCTTCGTACCACGGGACTAAACCTGGTTATGTAGATTCCATTCAAAA
AGGTATACAAAAGCCAAAATCTGGTACACAAGGAAATTATGACGATGATTGGAAAGGGTTTTATAGTACC
GACAATAAATACGACGCTGCGGGATACTCTGTAGATAATGAAAACCCGCTCTCTGGAAAAGCTGGAGGCG
TGGTCAAAGTGACGTATCCAGGACTGACGAAGGTTCTCGCACTAAAAGTGGATAATGCCGAAACTATTAA
GAAAGAGTTAGGTTTAAGTCTCACTGAACCGTTGATGGAGCAAGTCGGAACGGAAGAGTTTATCAAAAGG
TTCGGTGATGGTGCTTCGCGTGTAGTGCTCAGCCTTCCCTTCGCTGAGGGGAGTTCTAGCGTTGAATATA
TTAATAACTGGGAACAGGCGAAAGCGTTAAGCGTAGAACTTGAGATTAATTTTGAAACCCGTGGAAAACG
TGGCCAAGATGCGATGTATGAGTATATGGCTCAAGCCTGTGCAGGAAATCGTGTCAGGCGATCTCTTTGT
GAAGGAACCTTACTTCTGTGGTGTGACATAATTGGACAAACTACCTACAGAGATTTAAAGCTCTAAGGTA
AATATAAAATTTTTAAGTGTATAATGTGTTAAACTACTGATTCTAATTGTTTGTGTATTTTAGATTCCAA
CCTATGGAACTGATGAATGGGAGCAGTGGTGGAATGCAGATCCACTAGAGTCGAAGCGGCTTCACTCCTC
AGGTGCAGGCTGCCTATCAGAAGGTGGTGGCTGGTGTGGCCAATGCCCTGGCTCACAAATACCACTGAGA
TCTTTTTCCCTCTGCCAAAAATTATGGGGACATCATGAAGCCCCTTGAGCATCTGACTTCTGGCTAATAA
AGGAAATTTATTTTCATTGCAATAGTGTGTTGGAATTTTTTGTGTCTCTCACTCGGAAGGACATATGGGA
GGGCAAATCATTTAAAACATCAGAATGAGTATTTGGTTTAGAGTTTGGCAACATATGCCCATATGCTGGC
TGCCATGAACAAAGGTTGGCTATAAAGAGGTCATCAGTATATGAAACAGCCCCCTGCTGTCCATTCCTTA
TTCCATAGAAAAGCCTTGACTTGAGGTTAGATTTTTTTTATATTTTGTTTTGTGTTATTTTTTTCTTTAA
CATCCCTAAAATTTTCCTTACATGTTTTACTAGCCAGATTTTTCCTCCTCTCCTGACTACTCCCAGTCAT
AGCTGTCCCTCTTCTCTTATGGAGATCTCTAGAGGGCCCAATTCGCCCTATAGTGAGTCGTATTACAATT
CACTGGCCGTCGTTTTACAACGTCGTGACTGGGAAAACCCTGGCGTTACCCAACTTAATCGCCTTGCAGC
ACATCCCCCTTTCGCCAGCTGGCGTAATAGCGAAGAGGCCCGCACCGATCGCCCTTCCCAACAGTTGCGC
AGCCTGAATGGCGAATGG
[124 nt withheld, positions 6809-6932]
C
[91 nt withheld, positions 6934-7024]
A
[49 nt withheld, positions 7026-7074]
CCTTTGACGTTGGAGTCCACGTTCTTT
[37 nt withheld, positions 7102-7138]
ACCCTATCTCGGTCTATTCTTTTGATTTATAAGGGATTTTGCCGATTTCGGCCTATTGGTTAAAAAATGA
GCTGATTTAACAAAAATTTAACGCGAATTTTAACAAAATTCAGGGCGCAAGGGCTGCTAAAGGAAGCGGA
ACACGTAGAAAGCCAGTCCGCAGAAACGGTGCTGACCCCGGATGAATGTCAGCTACTGGGCTATCTGGAC
AAGGGAAAACGCAAGCGCAAAGAGAAAGCAGGTAGCTTGCAGTGGGCTTACATGGCGATAGCTAGACTGG
GCGGTTTTATGGACAGCAAGCGAACCGGAATTGCCAGCTGGGGCGCCCTCTGGTAAGGTTGGGAAGCCCT
GCAAAGTAAACTGGATGGCTTTCTTGCCGCCAAGGATCTGATGGCGCAGGGGATCAAGATCTGATCAAGA
GACAGGATGAGGATCGTTTCGCATGATTGAACAAGATGGATTGCACGCAGGTTCTCCGGCCGCTTGGGTG
GAGAGGCTATTCGGCTATGACTGGGCACAACAGACAATCGGCTGCTCTGATGCCGCCGTGTTCCGGCTGT
CAGCGCAGGGGCGCCCGGTTCTTTTTGTCAAGACCGACCTGTCCGGTGCCCTGAATGAACTGCAGGACGA
GGCAGCGCGGCTATCGTGGCTGGCCACGACGGGCGTTCCTTGCGCAGCTGTGCTCGACGTTGTCACTGAA
GCGGGAAGGGACTGGCTGCTATTGGGCGAAGTGCCGGGGCAGGATCTCCTGTCATCCCACCTTGCTCCTG
CCGAGAAAGTATCCATCATGGCTGATGCAATGCGGCGGCTGCATACGCTTGATCCGGCTACCTGCCCATT
CGACCACCAAGCGAAACATCGCATCGAGCGAGCACGTACTCGGATGGAAGCCGGTCTTGTCGATCAGGAT
GATCTGGACGAAGAGCATCAGGGGCTCGCGCCAGCCGAACTGTTCGCCAGGCTCAAGGCGCGCATGCCCG
ACGGCGAGGATCTCGTCGTGACCCATGGCGATGCCTGCTTGCCGAATATCATGGTGGAAAATGGCCGCTT
TTCTGGATTCATCGACTGTGGCCGGCTGGGTGTGGCGGACCGCTATCAGGACATAGCGTTGGCTACCCGT
GATATTGCTGAAGAGCTTGGCGGCGAATGGGCTGACCGCTTCCTCGTGCTTTACGGTATCGCCGCTCCCG
ATTCGCAGCGCATCGCCTTCTATCGCCTTCTTGACGAGTTCTTCTGAATTGAAAAAGGAAGAGTATGAGT
ATTCAACATTTCCGTGTCGCCCTTATTCCCTTTTTTGCGGCATTTTGCCTTCCTGTTTTTGCTCACCCAG
AAACGCTGGTGAAAGTAAAAGATGCTGAAGATCAGTTGGGTGCACGAGTGGGTTACATCGAACTGGATCT
CAACAGCGGTAAGATCCTTGAGAGTTTTCGCCCCGAAGAACGTTTTCCAATGATGAGCACTTTTAAAGTT
CTGCTATGTGGCGCGGTATTATCCCGTATTGACGCCGGGCAAGAGCAACTCGGTCGCCGCATACACTATT
CTCAGAATGACTTGGTTGAGTACTCACCAGTCACAGAAAAGCATCTTACGGATGGCATGACAGTAAGAGA
ATTATGCAGTGCTGCCATAACCATGAGTGATAACACTGCGGCCAACTTACTTCTGACAACGATCGGAGGA
CCGAAGGAGCTAACCGCTTTTTTGCACAACATGGGGGATCATGTAACTCGCCTTGATCGTTGGGAACCGG
AGCTGAATGAAGCCATACCAAACGACGAGCGTGACACCACGATGCCTGTAGCAATGGCAACAACGTTGCG
CAAACTATTAACTGGCGAACTACTTACTCTAGCTTCCCGGCAACAATTAATAGACTGGATGGAGGCGGAT
AAAGTTGCAGGACCACTTCTGCGCTCGGCCCTTCCGGCTGGCTGGTTTATTGCTGATAAATCTGGAGCCG
GTGAGCGTGGGTCTCGCGGTATCATTGCAGCACTGGGGCCAGATGGTAAGCCCTCCCGTATCGTAGTTAT
CTACACGACGGGGAGTCAGGCAACTATGGATGAACGAAATAGACAGATCGCTGAGATAGGTGCCTCACTG
ATTAAGCATTGGTAACTGTCAGACCAAGTTTACTCATATATACTTTAGATTGATTTAAAACTTCATTTTT
AATTTAAAAGGATCTAGGTGAAGATCCTTTTTGATAATCTCATGACCAAAATCCCTTAACGTGAGTTTTC
GTTCCACTGAGCGTCAGACCCCGTAGAAAAGATCAAAGGATCTTCTTGAGATCCTTTTTTTCTGCGCGTA
ATCTGCTGCTTGCAAACAAAAAAACCACCGCTACCAGCGGTGGTTTGTTTGCCGGATCAAGAGCTACCAA
CTCTTTTTCCGAAGGTAACTGGCTTCAGCAGAGCGCAGATACCAAATACTGTTCTTCTAGTGTAGCCGTA
GTTAGGCCACCACTTCAAGAACTCTGTAGCACCGCCTACATACCTCGCTCTGCTAATCCTGTTACCAGTG
GCTGCTGCCAGTGGCGATAAGTCGTGTCTTACCGGGTTGGACTCAAGACGATAGTTACCGGATAAGGCGC
AGCGGTCGGGCTGAACGGGGGGTTCGTGCACACAGCCCAGCTTGGAGCGAACGACCTACACCGAACTGAG
ATACCTACAGCGTGAGCTATGAGAAAGCGCCACGCTTCCCGAAGGGAGAAAGGCGGACAGGTATCCGGTA
AGCGGCAGGGTCGGAACAGGAGAGCGCACGAGGGAGCTTCCAGGGGGAAACGCCTGGTATCTTTATAGTC
CTGTCGGGTTTCGCCACCTCTGACTTGAGCGTCGATTTTTGTGATGCTCGTCAGGGGGGCGGAGCCTATG
GAAAAACGCCAGCAACGCGGCCTTTTTACGGTTCCTGGCCTTTTGCTGGCCTTTTGCTCACATGTTCTTT
CCTGCGTTATCCCCTGATTCTGTGGATAACCGTATTACCGCCTTTGAGTGAGCTGATACCGCTCGCCGCA
GCCGAACGACCGAGCGCAGCGAGTCAGTGAGCGAGGAAGCGGAAGAGCGCCCAATACGCAAACCGCCTCT
CC
