Features (pLannotate 1.2.2; 27 found; start..end, strand, type, name):
     80..101     +  protein_bind   CAP binding site: CAP binding activates transcription in the presence of cAMP. E. coli catabolite activator protein
    116..146     +  promoter       lac promoter: promoter for the E. coli lac operon
    154..170     +  protein_bind   lac operator: The lac repressor binds to the lac operator to inhibit transcription in E. coli. This inhibition can be relieved by adding lactose or isopropyl-β-D-thiogalactopyranoside (IPTG). lac repressor encoded by lacI
    554..799     +  CDS            Nr5a1 (fragment): STF1_MOUSE - Also known as Ftzf1. Experimental evidence at protein level: Swiss-Prot protein existence level 1. Transcriptional activator. Seems to be essential for sexual differentiation and formation of the primary steroidogenic tissues. Binds to the Ad4 site found in the promoter region of steroidogenic P450 genes such as CYP11A, CYP11B and CYP21B. Also regulates the AMH/Muellerian inhibiting substance gene as well as the AHCH and STAR genes. 5'-YCAAGGYC-3' and 5'-RRAGGTCA-3' are the consensus sequences for the recognition by NR5A1. The SFPQ-NONO-NR5A1 complex binds to the CYP17 promoter an
    863..2293    +  CDS            tdTomato: tandem dimeric (pseudo-monomeric) derivative of DsRed (Shaner et al., 2004) mammalian codon-optimized
   2309..2392    +  CDS            large T antigen (fragment): large T antigen from SV40 (simian virus 40)
   2415..2536    +  polyA_signal   SV40 poly(A) signal: SV40 polyadenylation signal
   2576..2609    -  protein_bind   loxP: Cre-mediated recombination occurs in the 8-bp core sequence (GCATACAT). Cre recombinase
   2653..3152    +  promoter       PGK promoter: mouse phosphoglycerate kinase 1 promoter
   3166..3969    +  CDS            NeoR/KanR: aminoglycoside phosphotransferase from Tn5; aph(3')-II (or nptII); confers resistance to neomycin, kanamycin, and G418 (Geneticin®)
   3979..4269    +  polyA_signal   PGK poly(A) signal (fragment): mouse phosphoglycerate kinase 1 polyadenylation signal
   4297..4330    -  protein_bind   loxP: Cre-mediated recombination occurs in the 8-bp core sequence (GCATACAT). Cre recombinase
   5154..5281    +  promoter       HSV TK promoter (fragment): herpes simplex virus thymidine kinase promoter
   5300..5872    +  CDS            DTA: diphtheria toxin fragment A; Corynebacterium diphtheriae tox
   5875..5947    +  CDS            small t antigen (fragment): SV40 (simian virus 40) small t antigen
   5949..6014    +  intron         small t intron: SV40 (simian virus 40) small t antigen intron
   6082..6156    +  CDS            HBB (fragment): HBB_PONPY - Experimental evidence at transcript level: Swiss-Prot protein existence level 2. Involved in oxygen transport from the lung to the various peripheral tissues. From Pongo pygmaeus (Bornean orangutan).
   6227..6282    +  polyA_signal   β-globin poly(A) signal: rabbit β-globin polyadenylation signal (Gil and Proudfoot, 1987)
   6628..6646    -  promoter       T7 promoter: promoter for bacteriophage T7 RNA polymerase
   6649..6806    +  CDS            lacZα (fragment): LacZα fragment of β-galactosidase; lacZ fragment
   6810..7238    +  rep_origin     f1 ori (sequence partly withheld): f1 bacteriophage origin of replication; arrow indicates direction of (+) strand synthesis
   7251..7550    +  CDS            tnpA (fragment): TN5P_ECOLX - Also known as tnp. Experimental evidence at protein level: Swiss-Prot protein existence level 1. Mediates transposition of transposon Tn5 by a 'cut and paste' mechanism. First, the monomeric transposase binds the 19 bp inverted DNA repeats flanking the transposon. Then, dimerization of the DNA- bound transposase creates a synaptic DNA complex. After nicking of the first DNA strand, excision of the transposon proceeds through a series of intermediates. The transposase then mediates the insertion of the transposon at a new site by strand transfer. The activity of the wild- type tran
   7582..8373    +  CDS            neo: KKA2_KLEPN - Also known as kan, nptII. Experimental evidence at protein level: Swiss-Prot protein existence level 1. Resistance to kanamycin, neomycin, paromomycin, ribostamycin, butirosin and gentamicin B. From Klebsiella pneumoniae.
   8377..8393    +  promoter       AmpR promoter (fragment): bla
   8394..9254    +  CDS            AmpR: β-lactamase; bla; confers resistance to ampicillin, carbenicillin, and related antibiotics
   9425..10013   +  rep_origin     ori: high-copy-number ColE1/pMB1/pBR322/pUC origin of replication
  10196..67      +  CDS            lacI (fragment) (across the origin): lac repressor; lacI; The lac repressor binds to the lac operator to inhibit transcription in E. coli. This inhibition can be relieved by adding lactose or isopropyl-β-D-thiogalactopyranoside (IPTG).
>Addgene plasmid #186172 | pKI-cjSF1-tdTomato-PGK-Neo | addgene full sequence | sequence record 378503 | Addgene Partial NGS Result
CCGCGCGTTGGCCGATTCATTAATGCAGCTGGCACGACAGGTTTCCCGACTGGAAAGCGGGCAGTGAGCG
CAACGCAATTAATGTGAGTTAGCTCACTCATTAGGCACCCCAGGCTTTACACTTTATGCTTCCGGCTCGT
ATGTTGTGTGGAATTGTGAGCGGATAACAATTTCACACAGGAAACAGCTATGACCATGATTACGCCAAGC
TTCATGATTCTCGTTCATTGTGACCACGGTGGTGATGATGGCAGTGATGATGGTGACAGGTGACTGTGGA
TGGGTTGTTGATGGCTGGCACTGGCCACATTTATGAAGAGCACAGGCACGTGGGTGTCAGTGACGATGGT
GGTGTTTGTGAACCAGTATGACAACAATGGTCATGGTGACACGGTCCCAGCAGGGAGACCCTGGTTGCAT
GGTTGATGGTGGCAGTGGCAAGTCTTCGGTGGTCATAGGGAAGGTGGCATTGTGATGCCGGTGACAGTGT
TGGCTGCCCAGCCCCAAAGGGGATGGATGGTGACCCGATGGTGACTGAGCGCCTCCCTTTGCAGACGTGA
AGTTCCTGAATAACCACAGCCTGGTTAAAGACGCTCAGGAGAAGGCGAACGCTGCCCTGCTGGACTACAC
CCTATGCCACTACCCACACTGCGGGGACAAGTTTCAGCAGCTGCTGCTGTGCCTAGTGGAGGTGCGGGCC
CTGAGCATGCAGGCCAAGGAGTACCTGTACCACAAGCACCTGGGCAACGAGATGCCCCGCAACAACCTGC
TCATCGAGATGCTGCAAGCTAAGCAGACTGCTAGCGCCACTAACTTCTCCCTGTTGAAACAAGCAGGGGA
TGTCGAAGAGAATCCCGGGCCAATGGTGAGCAAGGGCGAGGAGGTCATCAAAGAGTTCATGCGCTTCAAG
GTGCGCATGGAGGGCTCCATGAACGGCCACGAGTTCGAGATCGAGGGCGAGGGCGAGGGCCGCCCCTACG
AGGGCACCCAGACCGCCAAGCTGAAGGTGACCAAGGGCGGCCCCCTGCCCTTCGCCTGGGACATCCTGTC
CCCCCAGTTCATGTACGGCTCCAAGGCGTACGTGAAGCACCCCGCCGACATCCCCGATTACAAGAAGCTG
TCCTTCCCCGAGGGCTTCAAGTGGGAGCGCGTGATGAACTTCGAGGACGGCGGTCTGGTGACCGTGACCC
AGGACTCCTCCCTGCAGGACGGCACGCTGATCTACAAGGTGAAGATGCGCGGCACCAACTTCCCCCCCGA
CGGCCCCGTAATGCAGAAGAAGACCATGGGCTGGGAGGCCTCCACCGAGCGCCTGTACCCCCGCGACGGC
GTGCTGAAGGGCGAGATCCACCAGGCCCTGAAGCTGAAGGACGGCGGCCACTACCTGGTGGAGTTCAAGA
CCATCTACATGGCCAAGAAGCCCGTGCAACTGCCCGGCTACTACTACGTGGACACCAAGCTGGACATCAC
CTCCCACAACGAGGACTACACCATCGTGGAACAGTACGAGCGCTCCGAGGGCCGCCACCACCTGTTCCTG
GGGCATGGCACCGGCAGCACCGGCAGCGGCAGCTCCGGCACCGCCTCCTCCGAGGACAACAACATGGCCG
TCATCAAAGAGTTCATGCGCTTCAAGGTGCGCATGGAGGGCTCCATGAACGGCCACGAGTTCGAGATCGA
GGGCGAGGGCGAGGGCCGCCCCTACGAGGGCACCCAGACCGCCAAGCTGAAGGTGACCAAGGGCGGCCCC
CTGCCCTTCGCCTGGGACATCCTGTCCCCCCAGTTCATGTACGGCTCCAAGGCGTACGTGAAGCACCCCG
CCGACATCCCCGATTACAAGAAGCTGTCCTTCCCCGAGGGCTTCAAGTGGGAGCGCGTGATGAACTTCGA
GGACGGCGGTCTGGTGACCGTGACCCAGGACTCCTCCCTGCAGGACGGCACGCTGATCTACAAGGTGAAG
ATGCGCGGCACCAACTTCCCCCCCGACGGCCCCGTAATGCAGAAGAAGACCATGGGCTGGGAGGCCTCCA
CCGAGCGCCTGTACCCCCGCGACGGCGTGCTGAAGGGCGAGATCCACCAGGCCCTGAAGCTGAAGGACGG
CGGCCACTACCTGGTGGAGTTCAAGACCATCTACATGGCCAAGAAGCCCGTGCAACTGCCCGGCTACTAC
TACGTGGACACCAAGCTGGACATCACCTCCCACAACGAGGACTACACCATCGTGGAACAGTACGAGCGCT
CCGAGGGCCGCCACCACCTGTTCCTGTACGGCATGGACGAGCTGTACAAGTAGGCGGCCGCGACTCTAGA
TCATAATCAGCCATACCACATTTGTAGAGGTTTTACTTGCTTTAAAAAACCTCCCACACCTCCCCCTGAA
CCTGAAACATAAAATGAATGCAATTGTTGTTGTTAACTTGTTTATTGCAGCTTATAATGGTTACAAATAA
AGCAATAGCATCACAAATTTCACAAATAAAGCATTTTTTTCACTGCATTCTAGTTGTGGTTTGTCCAAAC
TCATCAATGTATCTTAAGGCGTTAGGAATTCCGATCATATTCAATAACCCTTAATATAACTTCGTATAAT
GTATGCTATACGAAGTTATTAGGTCTGAAGAGGAGTTTACGTCCAGCCAAGCTAATTCTACCGGGTAGGG
GAGGCGCTTTTCCCAAGGCAGTCTGGAGCATGCGCTTTAGCAGCCCCGCTGGGCACTTGGCGCTACACAA
GTGGCCTCTGGCCTCGCACACATTCCACATCCACCGGTAGGCGCCAACCGGCTCCGTTCTTTGGTGGCCC
CTTCGCGCCACCTTCTACTCCTCCCCTAGTCAGGAAGTTCCCCCCCGCCCCGCAGCTCGCGTCGTGCAGG
ACGTGACAAATGGAAGTAGCACGTCTCACTAGTCTCGTGCAGATGGACAGCACCGCTGAGCAATGGAAGC
GGGTAGGCCTTTGGGGCAGCGGCCAATAGCAGCTTTGCTCCTTCGCTTTCTGGGCTCAGAGGCTGGGAAG
GGGTGGGTCCGGGGGCGGGCTCAGGGGCGGGCTCAGGGGCGGGGCGGGCGCCCGAAGGTCCTCCGGAGGC
CCGGCATTCTGCACGCTTCAAAAGCGCACGTCTGCCGCGCTGTTCTCCTCTTCCTCATCTCCGGGCCTTT
CGACCTGCAGCCAATATGGGATCGGCCATTGAACAAGATGGATTGCACGCAGGTTCTCCGGCCGCTTGGG
TGGAGAGGCTATTCGGCTATGACTGGGCACAACAGACAATCGGCTGCTCTGATGCCGCCGTGTTCCGGCT
GTCAGCGCAGGGGCGCCCGGTTCTTTTTGTCAAGACCGACCTGTCCGGTGCCCTGAATGAACTGCAGGAC
GAGGCAGCGCGGCTATCGTGGCTGGCCACGACGGGCGTTCCTTGCGCAGCTGTGCTCGACGTTGTCACTG
AAGCGGGAAGGGACTGGCTGCTATTGGGCGAAGTGCCGGGGCAGGATCTCCTGTCATCTCACCTTGCTCC
TGCCGAGAAAGTATCCATCATGGCTGATGCAATGCGGCGGCTGCATACGCTTGATCCGGCTACCTGCCCA
TTCGACCACCAAGCGAAACATCGCATCGAGCGAGCACGTACTCGGATGGAAGCCGGTCTTGTCGATCAGG
ATGATCTGGACGAAGAGCATCAGGGGCTCGCGCCAGCCGAACTGTTCGCCAGGCTCAAGGCGCGCATGCC
CGACGGCGAGGATCTCGTCGTGACCCATGGCGATGCCTGCTTGCCGAATATCATGGTGGAAAATGGCCGC
TTTTCTGGATTCATCGACTGTGGCCGGCTGGGTGTGGCGGACCGCTATCAGGACATAGCGTTGGCTACCC
GTGATATTGCTGAAGAGCTTGGCGGCGAATGGGCTGACCGCTTCCTCGTGCTTTACGGTATCGCCGCTCC
CGATTCGCAGCGCATCGCCTTCTATCGCCTTCTTGACGAGTTCTTCTGAGGGGATCCGCTGTAAGTCTGC
AGAAATTGATGATCTATTAAACAATAAAGATGTCCACTAAAATGGAAGTTTTTCCTGTCATACTTTGTTA
AGAAGGGTGAGAACAGAGTACCTACATTTTGAATGGAAGGATTGGAGCTACGGGGGTGGGGGTGGGGTGG
GATTAGATAAATGCCTGCTCTTTACTGAAGGCTCTTTACTATTGCTTTATGATAATGTTTCATAGTTGGA
TATCATAATTTAAACAAGCAAAACCAAATTAAGGGCCAGCTCATTCCTCCCACTCATGATCTATAGATCC
CTCGATCGAGATCCGGAACCCTTAATATAACTTCGTATAATGTATGCTATACGAAGTTATTAGGTCCCTC
GTGAGCCTGGGCAGGGGGCGGGGCCGGGGCTGGGGGCGGGGCCAGGGCGGGGCTGCCACCACCCCACCGG
CTCCACGTGTTTCATTTTCCGAGGCCCACCCAGGAGCCCCGGCCCCGTCCCCGTCCCAGAGGCCGCTGCC
CCTGAGTTCTGACACGGTGTGTTTGGGAAGGTGGGTGAGGCTGGGCAGGGCCTGGCAGAGGTGGGGTGGC
CCTGGCCAGCCACCAGCACTTGCCTGCTAGTTGGAGTGCCCAAAGGAGGTGGCTGGTAACCACCCCCGCC
AGCCCCTGCCCTGCTCCCAGATCTTCAGAATCGCTCCTGGATTCTGAAGCCTGCAGGTCGGGGGAGGAGG
TTCGGGATTCCCTAGTGGGCCTCGATGTCCCTTGGATCAGAGGTCATCCCTTCCTCCTCTCCTGAAAACA
GACAGGGAGAAGTTGAGCAGGTATCAACTGGGGGAGGGAGAGGGTCTCCAGTGTTCCCCTATGGAGAACA
GGAGGGAGGTCCTCTGTTTTGTAAACTAAGGATAACTGAGTTTGCTAAACTGGGAGGGGCTACTGGGCCC
TAGAGGACAGCAGGAGAACTCGTTAGGACAAAGAGTCCCCCTCCCTAGCCCTTCTGCTCCACCTGACTCT
GCAAGAGGGAGCTTTGATCATCATCAGGAAAGAACTTTGCTGCAGTGTGGTTTTCAAGAGGAAGCAAAAA
GCCTCTCCACCCAGGCCTGGAATGTTTCCACCCAATGTCGAGCAGTGTGGTTTTGCAAGAGGAAGCAAAA
AGCCTCTCCACCCAGGCCTGGAATGTTTCCACCCAATGTCGAGCAAACCCCGCCCAGCGTCTTGTCATTG
GCGAATTCGAACACGCAGATGCAGTCGGGGCGGCGCGGTCCCAGGTCCACTTCGCATATTAAGGTGACGC
GTGTGGCCTCGAACACCGAGCGACCCTGCAGGTCCTCGCCATGGATCCTGATGATGTTGTTGATTCTTCT
AAATCTTTTGTGATGGAAAACTTTTCTTCGTACCACGGGACTAAACCTGGTTATGTAGATTCCATTCAAA
AAGGTATACAAAAGCCAAAATCTGGTACACAAGGAAATTATGACGATGATTGGAAAGGGTTTTATAGTAC
CGACAATAAATACGACGCTGCGGGATACTCTGTAGATAATGAAAACCCGCTCTCTGGAAAAGCTGGAGGC
GTGGTCAAAGTGACGTATCCAGGACTGACGAAGGTTCTCGCACTAAAAGTGGATAATGCCGAAACTATTA
AGAAAGAGTTAGGTTTAAGTCTCACTGAACCGTTGATGGAGCAAGTCGGAACGGAAGAGTTTATCAAAAG
GTTCGGTGATGGTGCTTCGCGTGTAGTGCTCAGCCTTCCCTTCGCTGAGGGGAGTTCTAGCGTTGAATAT
ATTAATAACTGGGAACAGGCGAAAGCGTTAAGCGTAGAACTTGAGATTAATTTTGAAACCCGTGGAAAAC
GTGGCCAAGATGCGATGTATGAGTATATGGCTCAAGCCTGTGCAGGAAATCGTGTCAGGCGATCTCTTTG
TGAAGGAACCTTACTTCTGTGGTGTGACATAATTGGACAAACTACCTACAGAGATTTAAAGCTCTAAGGT
AAATATAAAATTTTTAAGTGTATAATGTGTTAAACTACTGATTCTAATTGTTTGTGTATTTTAGATTCCA
ACCTATGGAACTGATGAATGGGAGCAGTGGTGGAATGCAGATCCACTAGAGTCGAAGCGGCTTCACTCCT
CAGGTGCAGGCTGCCTATCAGAAGGTGGTGGCTGGTGTGGCCAATGCCCTGGCTCACAAATACCACTGAG
ATCTTTTTCCCTCTGCCAAAAATTATGGGGACATCATGAAGCCCCTTGAGCATCTGACTTCTGGCTAATA
AAGGAAATTTATTTTCATTGCAATAGTGTGTTGGAATTTTTTGTGTCTCTCACTCGGAAGGACATATGGG
AGGGCAAATCATTTAAAACATCAGAATGAGTATTTGGTTTAGAGTTTGGCAACATATGCCCATATGCTGG
CTGCCATGAACAAAGGTTGGCTATAAAGAGGTCATCAGTATATGAAACAGCCCCCTGCTGTCCATTCCTT
ATTCCATAGAAAAGCCTTGACTTGAGGTTAGATTTTTTTTATATTTTGTTTTGTGTTATTTTTTTCTTTA
ACATCCCTAAAATTTTCCTTACATGTTTTACTAGCCAGATTTTTCCTCCTCTCCTGACTACTCCCAGTCA
TAGCTGTCCCTCTTCTCTTATGGAGATCTCTAGAGGGCCCAATTCGCCCTATAGTGAGTCGTATTACAAT
TCACTGGCCGTCGTTTTACAACGTCGTGACTGGGAAAACCCTGGCGTTACCCAACTTAATCGCCTTGCAG
CACATCCCCCTTTCGCCAGCTGGCGTAATAGCGAAGAGGCCCGCACCGATCGCCCTTCCCAACAGTTGCG
CAGCCTGAATGGCGAATGG
[124 nt withheld, positions 6810-6933]
C
[91 nt withheld, positions 6935-7025]
A
[49 nt withheld, positions 7027-7075]
CCTTTGACGTTGGAGTCCACGTTCTTT
[37 nt withheld, positions 7103-7139]
ACCCTATCTCGGTCTATTCTTTTGATTTATAAGGGATTTTGCCGATTTCGGCCTATTGGTTAAAAAATGA
GCTGATTTAACAAAAATTTAACGCGAATTTTAACAAAATTCAGGGCGCAAGGGCTGCTAAAGGAAGCGGA
ACACGTAGAAAGCCAGTCCGCAGAAACGGTGCTGACCCCGGATGAATGTCAGCTACTGGGCTATCTGGAC
AAGGGAAAACGCAAGCGCAAAGAGAAAGCAGGTAGCTTGCAGTGGGCTTACATGGCGATAGCTAGACTGG
GCGGTTTTATGGACAGCAAGCGAACCGGAATTGCCAGCTGGGGCGCCCTCTGGTAAGGTTGGGAAGCCCT
GCAAAGTAAACTGGATGGCTTTCTTGCCGCCAAGGATCTGATGGCGCAGGGGATCAAGATCTGATCAAGA
GACAGGATGAGGATCGTTTCGCATGATTGAACAAGATGGATTGCACGCAGGTTCTCCGGCCGCTTGGGTG
GAGAGGCTATTCGGCTATGACTGGGCACAACAGACAATCGGCTGCTCTGATGCCGCCGTGTTCCGGCTGT
CAGCGCAGGGGCGCCCGGTTCTTTTTGTCAAGACCGACCTGTCCGGTGCCCTGAATGAACTGCAGGACGA
GGCAGCGCGGCTATCGTGGCTGGCCACGACGGGCGTTCCTTGCGCAGCTGTGCTCGACGTTGTCACTGAA
GCGGGAAGGGACTGGCTGCTATTGGGCGAAGTGCCGGGGCAGGATCTCCTGTCATCCCACCTTGCTCCTG
CCGAGAAAGTATCCATCATGGCTGATGCAATGCGGCGGCTGCATACGCTTGATCCGGCTACCTGCCCATT
CGACCACCAAGCGAAACATCGCATCGAGCGAGCACGTACTCGGATGGAAGCCGGTCTTGTCGATCAGGAT
GATCTGGACGAAGAGCATCAGGGGCTCGCGCCAGCCGAACTGTTCGCCAGGCTCAAGGCGCGCATGCCCG
ACGGCGAGGATCTCGTCGTGACCCATGGCGATGCCTGCTTGCCGAATATCATGGTGGAAAATGGCCGCTT
TTCTGGATTCATCGACTGTGGCCGGCTGGGTGTGGCGGACCGCTATCAGGACATAGCGTTGGCTACCCGT
GATATTGCTGAAGAGCTTGGCGGCGAATGGGCTGACCGCTTCCTCGTGCTTTACGGTATCGCCGCTCCCG
ATTCGCAGCGCATCGCCTTCTATCGCCTTCTTGACGAGTTCTTCTGAATTGAAAAAGGAAGAGTATGAGT
ATTCAACATTTCCGTGTCGCCCTTATTCCCTTTTTTGCGGCATTTTGCCTTCCTGTTTTTGCTCACCCAG
AAACGCTGGTGAAAGTAAAAGATGCTGAAGATCAGTTGGGTGCACGAGTGGGTTACATCGAACTGGATCT
CAACAGCGGTAAGATCCTTGAGAGTTTTCGCCCCGAAGAACGTTTTCCAATGATGAGCACTTTTAAAGTT
CTGCTATGTGGCGCGGTATTATCCCGTATTGACGCCGGGCAAGAGCAACTCGGTCGCCGCATACACTATT
CTCAGAATGACTTGGTTGAGTACTCACCAGTCACAGAAAAGCATCTTACGGATGGCATGACAGTAAGAGA
ATTATGCAGTGCTGCCATAACCATGAGTGATAACACTGCGGCCAACTTACTTCTGACAACGATCGGAGGA
CCGAAGGAGCTAACCGCTTTTTTGCACAACATGGGGGATCATGTAACTCGCCTTGATCGTTGGGAACCGG
AGCTGAATGAAGCCATACCAAACGACGAGCGTGACACCACGATGCCTGTAGCAATGGCAACAACGTTGCG
CAAACTATTAACTGGCGAACTACTTACTCTAGCTTCCCGGCAACAATTAATAGACTGGATGGAGGCGGAT
AAAGTTGCAGGACCACTTCTGCGCTCGGCCCTTCCGGCTGGCTGGTTTATTGCTGATAAATCTGGAGCCG
GTGAGCGTGGGTCTCGCGGTATCATTGCAGCACTGGGGCCAGATGGTAAGCCCTCCCGTATCGTAGTTAT
CTACACGACGGGGAGTCAGGCAACTATGGATGAACGAAATAGACAGATCGCTGAGATAGGTGCCTCACTG
ATTAAGCATTGGTAACTGTCAGACCAAGTTTACTCATATATACTTTAGATTGATTTAAAACTTCATTTTT
AATTTAAAAGGATCTAGGTGAAGATCCTTTTTGATAATCTCATGACCAAAATCCCTTAACGTGAGTTTTC
GTTCCACTGAGCGTCAGACCCCGTAGAAAAGATCAAAGGATCTTCTTGAGATCCTTTTTTTCTGCGCGTA
ATCTGCTGCTTGCAAACAAAAAAACCACCGCTACCAGCGGTGGTTTGTTTGCCGGATCAAGAGCTACCAA
CTCTTTTTCCGAAGGTAACTGGCTTCAGCAGAGCGCAGATACCAAATACTGTTCTTCTAGTGTAGCCGTA
GTTAGGCCACCACTTCAAGAACTCTGTAGCACCGCCTACATACCTCGCTCTGCTAATCCTGTTACCAGTG
GCTGCTGCCAGTGGCGATAAGTCGTGTCTTACCGGGTTGGACTCAAGACGATAGTTACCGGATAAGGCGC
AGCGGTCGGGCTGAACGGGGGGTTCGTGCACACAGCCCAGCTTGGAGCGAACGACCTACACCGAACTGAG
ATACCTACAGCGTGAGCTATGAGAAAGCGCCACGCTTCCCGAAGGGAGAAAGGCGGACAGGTATCCGGTA
AGCGGCAGGGTCGGAACAGGAGAGCGCACGAGGGAGCTTCCAGGGGGAAACGCCTGGTATCTTTATAGTC
CTGTCGGGTTTCGCCACCTCTGACTTGAGCGTCGATTTTTGTGATGCTCGTCAGGGGGGCGGAGCCTATG
GAAAAACGCCAGCAACGCGGCCTTTTTACGGTTCCTGGCCTTTTGCTGGCCTTTTGCTCACATGTTCTTT
CCTGCGTTATCCCCTGATTCTGTGGATAACCGTATTACCGCCTTTGAGTGAGCTGATACCGCTCGCCGCA
GCCGAACGACCGAGCGCAGCGAGTCAGTGAGCGAGGAAGCGGAAGAGCGCCCAATACGCAAACCGCCTCT
CC
